Addgene plasmid #24606: pCMV5 MYC-Smurf2 (FF29/30A, Y459A) WT
Depositing lab: Jeff Wrana. Depositing organization: Sinai Health System. Publication: The ubiquitin binding region of the Smurf HECT domain facilitates polyubiquitylation and binding of ubiquitylated substrates. Ogunjimi AA, Wiesner S, Briant DJ, Varelas X, Sicheri F, Forman-Kay J, Wrana JL. J Biol Chem. 2010 Feb 26. 285(9):6308-15. 10.1074/jbc.M109.044537 PubMed 20026602.
Backbone
  Vector backbone: pCMV5b
  Backbone size w/o insert (bp): 4700
  Vector type: Mammalian Expression
Growth in bacteria
  Bacterial resistance: Ampicillin, 100 μg/mL
  Growth temperature: 37°C
  Growth strain: DH5alpha
  Copy number: High Copy
Gene/Insert
  Gene/Insert name: Smurf2
  Species: H. sapiens (human)
  Mutation: F29A, F30A, Y459A
  Entrez Gene: SMURF2
  Tag / fusion protein: MYC (N terminal on insert)
  Cloning method: Restriction Enzyme; 5′ cloning site SalI (not destroyed); 3′ cloning site XbaI (not destroyed)
  Sequencing primers: 5′ CMV-F
Terms and licenses: Academic/Nonprofit Terms; Industry Terms
How to cite: pCMV5 MYC-Smurf2 (FF29/30A, Y459A) WT was a gift from Jeff Wrana (Addgene plasmid # 24606 ; http://n2t.net/addgene:24606 ; RRID:Addgene_24606)
