[The description below was written by a language model from this plasmid's Addgene catalogue record.]
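Description:
pCMV5 MYC-Smurf2 (FF29/30A, Y459A) WT is a mammalian expression plasmid built on the pCMV5b backbone (about 4.7 kb without insert). It is maintained in E. coli as a high-copy plasmid under ampicillin selection. The record does not list a mammalian selection marker or individual backbone features. The backbone name and the use of a CMV forward sequencing primer indicate that the insert is driven by the cytomegalovirus immediate-early promoter, which gives strong constitutive expression in transfected mammalian cells.

The insert is human SMURF2, a HECT-domain E3 ubiquitin ligase, cloned between SalI and XbaI sites that both remain intact. It carries an N-terminal MYC epitope tag for detection by immunoblotting or for immunoprecipitation. The coding sequence bears three alanine substitutions: F29A, F30A and Y459A. The record does not explain what each mutation does. The associated publication concerns the ubiquitin-binding region of the Smurf HECT domain and its role in polyubiquitylation and in binding ubiquitylated substrates, so the construct was evidently made as part of that analysis. The "WT" in the name is not defined in the record. It may mean that the catalytic site is otherwise unaltered, in contrast to catalytically inactive versions from the same series, but this is not stated.

The construct is suited to transient expression of tagged mutant Smurf2 in cultured mammalian cells, for example to compare ubiquitylation activity, substrate interaction or protein turnover with that of other Smurf2 variants. No feature table was provided, so the description rests on the catalogue fields alone.
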