>Addgene plasmid #24606 | pCMV5 MYC-Smurf2 (FF29/30A, Y459A) WT | addgene partial sequence | sequence record 30608 | 24606 with hSmurf2-F 5'-CAACAGCAACAGCAAGTGGT
GCCTGACGTCCCAGGTACAAGCGAGACCTGGTTCAGAAACTAAAAATTTTGCGGCAAGAACTTTCCCAAC
AACAGCCTCAGGCAGGTCATTGCCGCATTGAGGTTTCCAGGGAAGAGATTTTTGAGGAATCATATCGACA
GGTCATGAAAATGAGACCAAAAGATCTCTGGAAGCGATTAATGATAAAATTTCGTGGAGAAGAAGGCCTT
GACTATGGAGGCGTTGCCAGGGAATGGTTGTATCTCTTGTCACATGAAATGTTGAATCCATACTATGGCC
TCTTCCAGGCTTCAAGAGATGATATTTATACATTGCAGATCAATCCTGATTCTGCAGTTAATCCGGAACA
TTTATCCTATTTCCACTTTGTTGGACGAATAATGGGAATGGCTGTGTTTCATGGACATTATATTGATGGT
GGTTTCACATTGCCTTTTTATAAGCAATTGCTTGGGAAGTCAATTACCTTGGATGACATGGAGTTAGTAG
ATCCGGATCTTCACAACAGTTTAGTGTGGATACTTGAGAATGATATTACAGGTGTTTTGGACCATACCTT
CTGTGTTGAACATAATGCATATGGTGAAATTATTCAGCATGAACTTAAACCAAATGGCAAAAGTATCCCT
GTTAATGAAGAAAATAAAAAAGAATATGTCAGGCTCTATGTGAACTGGAGATTTTTACGAGGCATTGAGG
CTCAATTCTTGGCTCTGCAGAAAGGATTTAATGAAGTAATTCCACAACATCTGCTGAAGACATTTGATGA
GAAGGAGTTAGAGCTCATTATTTGTGGACTTGGAAAGATAGATGTTAATGACTGGAAGGTAAACACCCGG
TTAAAACACTGTACACCAGACAGCAACATTGTCAAATGGTTCTGGAAAGCTGTGGAGTTTTGAGAGACGC
CACAGATG
