>Addgene plasmid #24606 | pCMV5 MYC-Smurf2 (FF29/30A, Y459A) WT | addgene partial sequence | sequence record 30609 | 24606 with CMV-F
GAGCTCGTTTAGTGAACCGTCAGAATTGATCTGGTACCACGCGTATCGATACCATGGAGCAGAAGCTGAT
ATCCGAGGAGGACCTAGGTCGACAATCTAACCCCGGACGCCGGAGGAACGGGCCCGTCAAGCTGCGCCTG
ACAGTACTCTGTGCAAAAAACCTGGTGAAAAAGGATGCTGCCCGACTTCCTGATCCATTTGCTAAGGTGG
TGGTTGATGGATCTGGGCAATGCCATTCTACAGATACTGTGAAGAATACGCTTGATCCAAAGTGGAATCA
GCATTATGACCTGTATATTGGAAAGTCTGATTCAGTTACGATCAGTGTATGGAATCACAAGAAGATCCAT
AAGAAACAAGGTGCTGGATTTCTCGGTTGTGTTCGTCTTCTTTCCAATGCCATCAACCGCCTCAAAGACA
CTGGTTATCAGAGGTTGGATTTATGCAAACTCGGGCCAAATGACAATGATACAGTTAGAGGACAGATAGT
AGTAAGTCTTCAGTCCAGAGACCGAATAGGCACAGGAGGACAAGTTGTGGACTGCAGTCGTTTATTTGAT
AACGATTTACCAGACGGCTGGGAAGAAAGGAGAACCGCCTCTGGAAGAATCCAGTATCTAAACCATATAA
CAAGAACTACGCAATGGGAGCGCCCAACACGACCGGCATCCGAATATTCTAGCCCTGGCAGACCTCTTAG
CTGCTTTGTTGATGAGAACACTCCAATTAGTGGAACAAATGGTGCAACATGTGGACAGTCTTCAGATCCC
A
